>Addgene plasmid #8707 | Stat3 Flag pRc/CMV | addgene partial sequence | sequence record 17168 | 8707 with BGH-rev
CTATAGAATAGGGCCCTTGTCATCGTCGTCCTTGTAGTCTCTAGACATGGGGGAGGTAGCACACTCCGAG
GTCAGATCCATGTCAAACGTGAGCGACTCAAACTGCCCTCCTGCTGAGGGCTCAGCACCTTCACCGTTAT
TTCCAAACTGCATCAATGAATCTAAAGTGCGGGGGGACATCGGCAGGTCAATGGTATTGCTGCAGGTCGT
TGGTGTCACACAGATGAACTTGGTCTTCAGGTACGGGGCAGCACTACCTGGGTCGGCTTCGGGGTGCTCC
TGGCTCTCGGGCCTACAGTACTTTCCAAATGCCTCCTCCTTGGGAATGTCGGGGTAGAGGTAGACAAGTG
GAGACACCAGGATGTTGGTCGCATCCATGATCTTATAGCCCATGATGATTTCAGCAAATGACATGTTGTT
CAGCTGCTGCTTGGTGTATGGCTCTACAGACTGGATCTGGGTCTTGCCACTGATGTCCTTTTCCACCCAA
GTGAAAGTGACCCCTCCTTCTTTGCTGCTCTCGCTGAAGCGCAGTAGGAAGGTGCCCGGGGGCTTTGTGC
TTAGGATGGCCCGCTCCCGCTCCTTGCTGATGAAACCCATGATGTACCCTTCATTCCAAAGGGCCAAGAT
ATACTTTTTCAC
