>Addgene plasmid #8707 | Stat3 Flag pRc/CMV | addgene partial sequence | sequence record 43975 | CMV-F 5'-CGCAAATGGGCGGTAGGCGTG-3'
TCTGGCTACTAGAGAACCCACTGGCTTACTGGCTTATCGAAATTAATACGACTCACTATAGGGAGACCCA
AGCTTGGTACCGAGCTCGGATCCACTAGTAACGGCCGCCAGTGTGCTGGAATTCTGCAGATATCCATCAC
ACTGGCGGCCGCTCTAGAACTAGTGGATCCCCCGGGCTGCAGGAATTCCGCCGCGACCAGCGCAGGCCGG
CCAGTCGGGCCTCAGCCCCGGAGACAGTCGAGACCCCTGACTGCAGCAGGATGGCTCAGTGGAACCAGCT
GCAGCAGCTGGACACACGCTACCTGAAGCAGCTGCACCAGCTGTACAGCGACAGCTTCCCCATGGAGCTG
CGGCAGTTCCTGGCACCTTGGATTGAGAGTCAAGACTGGGCATATGCAGCCAGCAAAGAGTCACATGCCA
CGTTGGTGTTTCATAATCTCTTGGGTGAAATTGACCAGCAATATAGCCGATTCCTGCAAGAGTCCAATGT
CCTCTATCAGCACAACCTTCGAAGAATCAAGCAGTTTCTGCAGAGCAGGTATCTTGAGAAGCCAATGGAA
ATTGCCCGGATCGTGGCCCGATGCCTGTGGGAAGAGTCTCGCCTCCTCCAGACGGCAGCCACGGCAGCCC
