[The description below was written by a language model from this plasmid's Addgene catalogue record.]
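Description:
Stat3 Flag pRc/CMV is a mammalian expression plasmid built on the commercial pRc/CMV backbone (about 5.5 kb without insert), carrying a roughly 2.6 kb mouse Stat3 cDNA cloned between the NotI and ApaI sites, both of which remain intact. The record does not list the promoter explicitly, but the backbone name points to the CMV immediate-early promoter, a strong constitutive element commonly used to drive expression in mammalian cells. The plasmid is maintained in E. coli as a high-copy construct under ampicillin selection, and it carries a neomycin resistance marker so that stably transfected mammalian cells can be selected with G418. T7 and SP6 primer sites flank the insert and are used for sequencing from the 5′ and 3′ ends respectively.

The Stat3 coding sequence is fused at its C terminus to a Flag epitope, allowing the exogenous protein to be detected or immunoprecipitated with anti-Flag antibodies and distinguished from endogenous Stat3. The depositor notes an error made during tagging: two extra residues precede the tag, and the intended stop codon is missing, so translation continues for a short stretch of additional residues beyond the Flag sequence before terminating in vector sequence. Because the ApaI site itself encodes the first two of these trailing residues, excising the insert with NotI and ApaI yields a fragment lacking a stop codon, which matters for subcloning. Quality-control sequencing also found an E16K substitution in Stat3. The construct comes from work on DNA-binding specificity in STAT proteins and suits transient or stable expression of tagged Stat3 in studies of STAT signalling.
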