Addgene plasmid #8707: Stat3 Flag pRc/CMV
Depositing lab: Jim Darnell. Depositing organization: Rockefeller University. Publication: A STAT protein domain that determines DNA sequence recognition suggests a novel DNA-binding domain. Horvath CM, Wen Z, Darnell JE Jr. Genes Dev 1995 Apr 15;9(8):984-94. 10.1101/gad.9.8.984 PubMed 7774815.
Backbone
  Vector backbone: pRc/CMV
  Backbone manufacturer: Invitrogen
  Backbone size w/o insert (bp): 5500
  Vector type: Mammalian Expression
  Selectable markers: Neomycin (select with G418)
Growth in bacteria
  Bacterial resistance: Ampicillin, 100 μg/mL
  Growth temperature: 37°C
  Growth strain: DH5alpha
  Copy number: High Copy
Gene/Insert
  Gene/Insert name: Stat3
  Species: M. musculus (mouse)
  Insert size (bp): 2600
  Mutation: *see comments
  GenBank ID: U06922
  Entrez Gene: Stat3 (a.k.a. 1110034C02Rik, Aprf)
  Tag / fusion protein: Flag (C terminal on insert)
  Cloning method: Restriction Enzyme; 5′ cloning site NotI (not destroyed); 3′ cloning site ApaI (not destroyed)
  Sequencing primers: 5′ T7; 3′ SP6
Terms and licenses: Academic/Nonprofit Terms; Industry Terms: Not Available to Industry
Depositor comments: Diagnostic Restriction Digest with BamHI (3.2kb, 2.8kb, and 2.0kb). Due to a stop codon error made when tagging the Stat3 clone with FLAG (DYKDDDDK) additional residues precede (SR) and follow the tag (GPYSIVSPKC STOP). The ApaI cloning site is GGG CCC, which encodes the G and P residues coming after the FLAG tag. Therefore, if the insert is removed with a NotI and ApaI digestion, it will not have a stop codon included. * E16K mutation found during QC
How to cite: Stat3 Flag pRc/CMV was a gift from Jim Darnell (Addgene plasmid # 8707 ; http://n2t.net/addgene:8707 ; RRID:Addgene_8707)
